>Addgene plasmid #160099 | pENTR1A_Mavs (open) | addgene full sequence | sequence record 314286 | Addgene NGS Result
CAAATAATGATTTTATTTTGACTGATAGTGACCTGTTCGTTGCAACAAATTGATAAGCAATGCTTTTTTA
TAATGCCAACTTTGTACAAAAAAGCAGGCTGGTACCGGTCCGGAATTCCCGGGATATCGTCGACCCACGC
GTCCGCTTGTCCATCTCAGTCCATCCCACCCTGCCAGGGTCCGAGTCACTCCAGAAGCTGAGCAGCCATG
ACATTTGCTGAGGACAAGACCTATAAGTATATCCGAGACAACCACAGCAAGTTTTGCTGTGTTGACGTTC
TGGAGATCCTGCCTTACCTGTCCTGCCTCACAGCTAGTGACCAGGATCGACTGCGGGCTTCCTACAGGCA
GATCGGGAACCGGGACACACTCTGGGGACTCTTCAATAATCTCCAGCGCCGGCCTGGCTGGGTGGAGGTC
TTCATCCGGGCACTGCAGATCTGTGAGCTGCCTGGGCTGGCTGATCAAGTGACTCGAGTTTATCAGAGCT
ACCTGCCTCCGGGGACCTCACTCCGCTCCCTAGAGCCACTGCAGTTACCAGACTTTCCTGCTGCGGTTTC
TGGACCCTCTGCATTTGCGCCAGGTCACAACATCCCTGACCATGGCTTACGAGAGACACCAAGTTGCCCC
AAGCCTGTCCAGGACACCCAGCCACCAGAGTCCCCAGTAGAGAATTCAGAGCAACTCCTCCAGACCAACT
CCGGGGCCGTCGCGAGGATGTCTGGTGGCTCTTTGATACCCTCTCCTAACCAGCAGGCTCTCAGCCCTCA
GCCCTCCAGAGAGCATCAAGAGCAAGAACCAGAACTGGGTGGCGCCCACGCAGCAAATGTTGCCTCTGTT
CCCATAGCAACCTATGGACCTGTGTCTCCAACCGTTTCCTTCCAGCCCCTTCCACGTACTGCCCTGAGGA
CAAACCTCTTGTCTGGGGTCACAGTATCAGCCCTATCTGCTGATACCTCTTTGTCCTCCTCGTCCACTGG
ATCAGCTTTTGCAAAGGGAGCTGGTGACCAGGCCAAAGCTGCCACCTGTTTCAGTACTACACTCACCAAT
TCTGTGACTACCAGCTCAGTGCCTTCTCCCAGATTGGTCCCAGTAAAAACCATGTCTTCCAAGTTGCCCC
TCAGTTCAAAGTCCACTGCTGCGATGACGTCTACTGTGCTCACCAATACAGCGCCATCAAAATTACCCAG
CAACTCAGTGTATGCGGGCACAGTGCCATCCAGAGTGCCTGCTAGTGTGGCCAAAGCACCTGCCAACACA
ATACCACCTGAGAGGAACAGCAAGCAAGCCAAGGAGACCCCGGAGGGTCCAGCAACCAAAGTCACCACTG
GAGGCAACCAGACTGGACCAAATAGCAGTATCAGGAGCTTGCACTCTGGACCAGAGATGAGCAAGCCAGG
TGTGCTGGTATCCCAGTTGGACGAGCCATTCTCAGCCTGCTCTGTGGACCTTGCCATTAGCCCTAGCAGC
TCCTTGGTCTCAGAACCCAACCATGGTCCAGAGGAGAATGAGTATTCGTCCTTTAGAATCCAGGTAGACG
AAAGCCCCAGTGCTGATCTATTAGGAAGCCCTGAGCCACTAGCCACCCAGCAGCCCCAAGAAGAGGAAGA
ACATTGTGCCAGTTCAATGCCCTGGGCTAAGTGGCTTGGGGCCACCAGTGCACTCTTGGCTGTATTCCTG
GCAGTGATGCTGTACCGTAGTAGGCGCCTGGCCCAGTGAAGCCTCAGCTGTATGCTGTTCTCTTGCTCAG
TTCTGCCAAGCATGTTCTCTAGGCTTGGGCTAGTAGAGGCTGAGTCAGAGAAACTTAAATATGGCGAGGT
CCACTGAGCTATCCAGGTAGATAGCTACACCAAGACGTCATCACTGTTGGGTGGGGGAGAGACATTGTTT
TATCCTGGTTCATATGTCATCTTCTGGTCTTCAGCTTTTGGAGGCACTGTGTTACCTCCATTGCTCCTGA
CCTGCCCACGTGGCAGTGTAAGAGTTCATGCTCTGTGCTCCTAAGGAGGTATCTCCACCAGCTTTATCCC
TGTTGGCCCAAGCCTGAAGATGAGGAGGTATCGCACTGTTGACAATGCCCCTCATCTCGCCCAGATCTTC
TGAAACACAAGCGTAGGTACACTGATGAGTGCTCCCATAGCATCTTATGCCTTCCACCGGCAGCCTGGTC
TAAGGCCTTGGCAGGAGAGCCTGGGAGTAACAGAGTGGCTGGTCTCTAGGGAGCTTTGAGTGCTCTGCCC
CTTTGGGCCCTCTCCACAGCCAGTCAACCCTGAGGGTGAGTCTGGAGGTTCTCTGTGGACTCTTAAGAAA
GCCAGAAGCAACTGCCAGGCCTGAGGAAGCCCCTGGGAGGGAGCTTTTCTCCAACCTCCTTACCCCCTCC
TCGCTTCTCCACTCCTGGTCTCCATTCTCTCCCTATACTGGATGATGAGATACCTAGTGGGCAGAACTCA
GGCTGGGCTTGCATCAGTTCCACCCTTTCCCTGGCCTTTAGCAGATGTCTAGCTTCTCTAGTCTTGTTCC
CAATGTAGATAGCGGGCAGCTCTTCCTTTTACTGGGCTCCTCTGAGTTTGAAGGATACAGATACTTGCCT
AGTACTTATCTCAGAGGGTGTGAGTACAAGTTCTTGCCCTCCTGCCCTGGCTGGCTGAGCTAAGGTGAGA
GTGTGAGAGGCAGAGTGCATATTGGTAATGGCAGTCTTTGAGAGAGCAGCCTTCATCTCCATCATGCTTC
TTTCTCCTCCCTGGTCAGGTGTAGGCCTCACCTCTGTGCCTCACTTTTCTTACCTGTGAGATGGGGTGAG
TATGTGTGTGTATACACACACATACCCACAGACCCACGCCCACACCCACACATACATGCTAATATATTCT
CACCTGTGAGATGGAAAGTATGCATACATTGATGCTAATATATTCTAGTTTTATCAGGATAATTAAAAGA
GTTTATCTGTGCAAAAAAAAAAAAAAAAAAAAAAAAGGGCGGCCGCTCTAGAGTATCCCTCGAGGGGCCC
AAGCTTACGCGTACCCAGCTTTCTTGTACAAAGTTGGCATTATAAGAAAGCATTGCTTATCAATTTGTTG
CAACGAACAGGTCACTATCAGTCAAAATAAAATCATTATTTGCCATCCAGCTGCAGCTCTGGCCCGTGTC
TCAAAATCTCTGATGTTACATTGCACAAGATAAAAATATATCATCATGAACAATAAAACTGTCTGCTTAC
ATAAACAGTAATACAAGGGGTGTTATGAGCCATATTCAACGGGAAACGTCGAGGCCGCGATTAAATTCCA
ACATGGATGCTGATTTATATGGGTATAAATGGGCTCGCGATAATGTCGGGCAATCAGGTGCGACAATCTA
TCGCTTGTATGGGAAGCCCGATGCGCCAGAGTTGTTTCTGAAACATGGCAAAGGTAGCGTTGCCAATGAT
GTTACAGATGAGATGGTCAGACTAAACTGGCTGACGGAATTTATGCCTCTTCCGACCATCAAGCATTTTA
TCCGTACTCCTGATGATGCATGGTTACTCACCACTGCGATCCCCGGAAAAACAGCATTCCAGGTATTAGA
AGAATATCCTGATTCAGGTGAAAATATTGTTGATGCGCTGGCAGTGTCCCTGCGCCGGTTGCATTCGATT
CCTGTTTGTAATTGTCCTTTTAACAGCGATCGCGTATTTCGTCTCGCTCAGGCGCAATCACGAATGAATA
ACGGTTTGGTTGATGCGAGTGATTTTGATGACGAGCGTAATGGCTGGCCTGTTGAACAAGTCTGGAAAGA
AATGCATAAACTTTTGCCATTCTCACCGGATTCAGTCGTCACTCATGGTGATTTCTCACTTGATAACCTT
ATTTTTGACGAGGGGAAATTAATAGGTTGTATTGATGTTGGACGAGTCGGAATCGCAGACCGATACCAGG
ATCTTGCCATCCTATGGAACTGCCTCGGTGAGTTTTCTCCTTCATTACAGAAACGGCTTTTTCAAAAATA
TGGTATTGATAATCCTGATATGAATAAATTGCAGTTTCATTTGATGCTCGATGAGTTTTTCTAATCAGAA
TTGGTTAATTGGTTGTAACATTATTCAGATTGGGCCCCGTTCCACTGAGCGTCAGACCCCGTAGAAAAGA
TCAAAGGATCTTCTTGAGATCCTTTTTTTCTGCGCGTAATCTGCTGCTTGCAAACAAAAAAACCACCGCT
ACCAGCGGTGGTTTGTTTGCCGGATCAAGAGCTACCAACTCTTTTTCCGAAGGTAACTGGCTTCAGCAGA
GCGCAGATACCAAATACTGTTCTTCTAGTGTAGCCGTAGTTAGGCCACCACTTCAAGAACTCTGTAGCAC
CGCCTACATACCTCGCTCTGCTAATCCTGTTACCAGTGGCTGCTGCCAGTGGCGATAAGTCGTGTCTTAC
CGGGTTGGACTCAAGACGATAGTTACCGGATAAGGCGCAGCGGTCGGGCTGAACGGGGGGTTCGTGCACA
CAGCCCAGCTTGGAGCGAACGACCTACACCGAACTGAGATACCTACAGCGTGAGCTATGAGAAAGCGCCA
CGCTTCCCGAAGGGAGAAAGGCGGACAGGTATCCGGTAAGCGGCAGGGTCGGAACAGGAGAGCGCACGAG
GGAGCTTCCAGGGGGAAACGCCTGGTATCTTTATAGTCCTGTCGGGTTTCGCCACCTCTGACTTGAGCGT
CGATTTTTGTGATGCTCGTCAGGGGGGCGGAGCCTATGGAAAAACGCCAGCAACGCGGCCTTTTTACGGT
TCCTGGCCTTTTGCTGGCCTTTTGCTCACATGTTCTTTCCTGCGTTATCCCCTGATTCTGTGGATAACCG
TATTACCGCTAGCATGGATCTCGGGGACGTCTAACTACTAAGCGAGAGTAGGGAACTGCCAGGCATCAAA
TAAAACGAAAGGCTCAGTCGGAAGACTGGGCCTTTCGTTTTATCTGTTGTTTGTCGGTGAACGCTCTCCT
GAGTAGGACAAATCCGCCGGGAGCGGATTTGAACGTTGTGAAGCAACGGCCCGGAGGGTGGCGGGCAGGA
CGCCCGCCATAAACTGCCAGGCATCAAACTAAGCAGAAGGCCATCCTGACGGATGGCCTTTTTGCGTTTC
TACAAACTCTTCCTGTTAGTTAGTTACTTAAGCTCGGGCCC
Features (pLannotate 1.2.2; 7 found; start..end, strand, type, name):
      1..100     +  protein_bind   attL1: mutant version of attL; recombination site for the Gateway® LR reaction LR Clonase™
    208..1716    +  CDS            Mavs: MAVS_MOUSE - Also known as Ips1 From Mus musculus (Mouse).
   3023..3122    -  protein_bind   attL2: mutant version of attL; recombination site for the Gateway® LR reaction LR Clonase™
   3245..4054    +  CDS            KanR: aminoglycoside phosphotransferase; aph(3')-Ia; confers resistance to kanamycin in bacteria or G418 (Geneticin®) in eukaryotes
   4144..4732    +  rep_origin     ori: high-copy-number ColE1/pMB1/pBR322/pUC origin of replication
   4900..4943    -  terminator     rrnB T1 terminator: Escherichia coli rrnB; transcription terminator T1 from the E. coli rrnB gene
   5075..5102    +  terminator     rrnB T2 terminator: transcription terminator T2 from the E. coli rrnB gene
