[The description below was written by a language model from this plasmid's Addgene catalogue record and pLannotate feature annotations shown in this document.]
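Description:
pENTR1A_Mavs (open) is a Gateway entry clone built on the pENTR1A backbone and carrying the mouse (Mus musculus) Mavs coding sequence, which encodes the mitochondrial antiviral signalling adaptor also known as IPS-1, Visa or Cardif. The sequenced plasmid is about 5.2 kb. It is propagated in E. coli from a high-copy ColE1/pUC-type origin and selected with kanamycin through an aph(3')-Ia aminoglycoside phosphotransferase gene. The rrnB T1 and T2 transcription terminators lie upstream of the cloning region, where they limit read-through transcription from the backbone into the insert during bacterial growth.

The Mavs open reading frame (roughly 1.5 kb) sits between attL1 and attL2, the recombination sites used by LR Clonase to transfer an insert directionally into any attR-containing destination vector. About 1.3 kb between the end of the annotated coding sequence and attL2 carries no annotated feature, and the record does not say what this stretch contains. The meaning of "open" in the name is also not explained; in Gateway nomenclature it often refers to a clone lacking a stop codon to permit C-terminal fusions, but this cannot be confirmed from the fields given.

Although the catalogue lists the purpose as expressing murine Mavs in mammalian cells, no mammalian promoter or polyadenylation signal is annotated here. The plasmid therefore appears to act as a shuttle intermediate, with expression depending on recombination into a suitable mammalian or viral destination vector. The associated study concerns double-stranded RNA sensing and resistance to PD-1 blockade, which fits the use of the construct to restore or overexpress Mavs in mouse cell models.
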