Addgene plasmid #160099: pENTR1A_Mavs (open)
Purpose: Expresses murine Mavs in mammalian cells
Depositing lab: Rizwan Haq. Depositing organization: Dana-Farber Cancer Institute. Publication: Inactivation of Fbxw7 impairs dsRNA sensing and confers resistance to PD-1 blockade. Gstalder C, Liu D, Miao D, Lutterbach B, DeVine AL, Lin C, Shettigar M, Pancholi P, Buchbinder EI, Carter SL, Manos MP, Rojas-Rudilla V, Brennick R, Gjini E, Chen PH, Lako A, Rodig S, Yoon CH, Freeman GJ, Barbie DA, Hodi FS, Miles W, Van Allen EM, Haq R. Cancer Discov. 2020 May 5. pii: 2159-8290.CD-19-1416. doi: 10.1158/2159-8290.CD-19-1416. PubMed 32371478.
Backbone
  Vector backbone: pENTR1A backbone
  Vector type: Mammalian Expression ; Gateway entry vector
Growth in bacteria
  Bacterial resistance: Kanamycin, 50 μg/mL
  Growth temperature: 37°C
  Growth strain: DH5alpha
  Copy number: High Copy
Gene/Insert
  Gene/Insert name: Mavs
  Species: M. musculus (mouse)
  Entrez Gene: Mavs (a.k.a. D430028G21Rik, IPS-1, Visa, cardif)
  Cloning method: Gateway Cloning
  Sequencing primers: 5′ pEXR; 3′ SeqL-B
Terms and licenses: Academic/Nonprofit Terms; Industry Terms: Not Available to Industry
How to cite: pENTR1A_Mavs (open) was a gift from Rizwan Haq (Addgene plasmid # 160099 ; http://n2t.net/addgene:160099 ; RRID:Addgene_160099)
