>Addgene plasmid #160099 | pENTR1A_Mavs (open) | depositor partial sequence | sequence record 310041 | M13R primer
CCNTTTNTAACCAGCNGGNTTTCAGNCCTNAGNCCTCCANNNNGCATCAANNGCAAGAACCAGAANTGGN
GGNNCCCACGCAGCAAATNTTGCCTNNNTTCCCATAGCAACCTATGGACCTNNNTTTCCAACCGTTTCCT
TCCAGCCCCTTCCACGTACTGCCCTGAGGACAAACCTCTTGTCTGGGGTCACAGTATCAGCCCTATCTGC
TGATACCTCTTTGTCCTCCTCGTCCACTGGATCAGCTTTTGCAAAGGGAGCTGGTGACCAGGCCAAAGCT
GCCACCTGTTTCAGTACTACACTCACCAATTCTGTGACTACCAGCTCAGTGCCTTCTCCCAGATTGGTCC
CAGTAAAAACCATGTCTTCCAAGTTGCCCCTCAGTTCAAAGTCCACTGCTGCGATGACGTCTACTGTGCT
CACCAATACAGCGCCATCAAAATTACCCAGCAACTCAGTGTATGCGGGCACAGTGCCATCCAGAGTGCCT
GCTAGTGTGGCCAAAGCACCTGCCAACACAATACCACCTGAGAGGAACAGCAAGCAAGCCAAGGAGACCC
CGGAGGGTCCAGCAACCAAAGTCACCACTGGAGGCAACCAGACTGGACCAAATAGCAGTATCAGGAGCTT
GCACTCTGGACCAGAGATGAGCAAGCCAGGTGTGCTGGTATCCCAGTTGGACGAGCCATTCTCAGCCTGC
TCTGTGGACCTTGCCATTAGCCCTAGCAGCTCCTTGGTCTCAGAACCCAACCATGGTCCAGAGGAGAATG
AGTATTCGTCCTTTAGAATCCAGGTAGACGAAAGCCCCAGTGCTGATCTATTAGGAAGCCCTGAGCCACT
AGCCACCCAGCAGCCCCAAGAAGAGGAAGAACATTGTGCCAGTTCAATGCCCTGGGCTAAGTGGCTTGGG
GCCACCAGTGCACTCTTGGCTGTATTCCTGGCAGTGATGCTGTACCGTAGTAGGCGCCTGGCCCAGAAGG
GTGGGCGCGCCGACCCAGCTTTCTTGTACAAAGTTGGCATTATAAGAAAGCATTGCTTATCAATTTGTTG
CAACGAACAGGTCACTATCAGTCAAAATAAAATCATTANNGCCNNCCNAGNNNNNNNNNCNNNNNN
